Addgene plasmid #241097: pDMJ2-SARS-CoV-2-Spike (BA.5-1f)
Purpose: Expresses SARS-CoV-2 spike (BA.5-1f) protein for creating pseudotyped virus
Depositing lab: Jeremy Luban. Depositing organization: University of Massachusetts, Worcester. Publication: Computationally designed proteins mimic antibody immune evasion in viral evolution. Youssef N, Gurev S, Ghantous F, Brock KP, Jaimes JA, Thadani NN, Dauphin A, Sherman AC, Yurkovetskiy L, Soto D, Estanboulieh R, Kotzen B, Notin P, Kollasch AW, Cohen AA, Dross SE, Erasmus J, Fuller DH, Bjorkman PJ, Lemieux JE, Luban J, Seaman MS, Marks DS. Immunity. 2025 May 6:S1074-7613(25)00178-5. doi: 10.1016/j.immuni.2025.04.015. PubMed 40345199.
Backbone
  Vector backbone: pDMJ2
  Vector type: Mammalian Expression
Growth in bacteria
  Bacterial resistance: Ampicillin, 100 μg/mL
  Growth temperature: 37°C
  Growth strain: DH5alpha
  Copy number: High Copy
Gene/Insert
  Gene/Insert name: Spike (BA.5-1f)
  Species: SARS-CoV-2
  Mutation: F490R,T19I,L24del,P25del,P26del,A27S,H69del,V70del,G142D,V213G,G339D,S371F,S373P,S375F,T376A,D405N,R408S,K417N,N440K,L452R,S477N,T478K,E484A,F486V,Q498R,N501Y,Y505H,D614G,H655Y,N679K,P681H,N764K,D796Y,Q954H,N969K
  Entrez Gene: S (a.k.a. GU280_gp02, spike glycoprotein)
  Cloning method: Gene Synthesis
Terms and licenses: Academic/Nonprofit Terms; Industry Terms: Not Available to Industry
How to cite: pDMJ2-SARS-CoV-2-Spike (BA.5-1f) was a gift from Jeremy Luban (Addgene plasmid # 241097 ; http://n2t.net/addgene:241097 ; RRID:Addgene_241097)
