[The description below was written by a language model from this plasmid's Addgene catalogue record and pLannotate feature annotations shown in this document.]
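Description:
pDMJ2-SARS-CoV-2-Spike (BA.5-1f) is a 7,377 bp mammalian expression plasmid built on the pDMJ2 backbone that produces a variant SARS-CoV-2 spike glycoprotein for pseudotyping viral particles. It is maintained in E. coli through a high-copy ColE1/pUC-type origin of replication and selected with ampicillin via the β-lactamase gene under its native bla promoter. A small fragment of the pBR322 basis-of-mobility region is also annotated. No mammalian selection marker or reporter appears in the feature table, which fits a plasmid intended for transient transfection.

The expression cassette wraps around the plasmid's numbering origin. The human cytomegalovirus immediate-early enhancer and promoter are followed by a fragment of the HTLV-1 5' LTR and a fragment of modified CMV intron A, leader elements of the kind commonly placed downstream of a promoter to boost transcript processing and translation. These lead into the spike open reading frame (about 3.75 kb), which is terminated by the bovine growth hormone polyadenylation signal. The insert was made by gene synthesis and carries the set of substitutions and deletions listed for the BA.5 Omicron lineage, including L452R, F486V, D614G, N501Y, the 69–70 deletion and the 24–26 deletion with A27S, plus an additional F490R change in the receptor-binding domain that appears to distinguish the "1f" design. No epitope tag is annotated.

According to the record, the plasmid supplies spike as the envelope protein when generating pseudotyped virus. The associated work concerns computationally designed spike variants that mimic antibody escape, so such pseudoviruses would plausibly be used in entry and neutralisation assays. The packaging and reporter components needed for this are not part of the construct.
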