Features (pLannotate 1.2.2; 10 found; start..end, strand, type, name):
      1..3750    +  CDS            S: SPIKE_SARS2 - Experimental evidence at protein level: Swiss-Prot protein existence level 1. [Spike glycoprotein]: May down-regulate host tetherin (BST2) by lysosomal degradation, thereby counteracting its antiviral activity. From Severe acute respiratory syndrome coronavirus 2 (2019-nCoV) (SARS-CoV-2).
   3773..3997    +  polyA_signal   bGH poly(A) signal: bovine growth hormone polyadenylation signal
   4412..5000    -  rep_origin     ori: high-copy-number ColE1/pMB1/pBR322/pUC origin of replication
   5171..6031    -  CDS            AmpR: β-lactamase; bla; confers resistance to ampicillin, carbenicillin, and related antibiotics
   6032..6136    -  promoter       AmpR promoter: bla
   6176..6233    +  misc_feature   bom (fragment): basis of mobility region from pBR322
   6319..6698    +  enhancer       CMV enhancer: human cytomegalovirus immediate early enhancer
   6699..6902    +  promoter       CMV promoter: human cytomegalovirus (CMV) immediate early promoter
   6991..7218    +  LTR            5' LTR (truncated) (fragment): truncated 5' long terminal repeat (LTR) from human T-cell leukemia virus (HTLV) type 1
   7222..7332    +  intron         CMV intron (fragment): modified intron A from human cytomegalovirus
>Addgene plasmid #241097 | pDMJ2-SARS-CoV-2-Spike (BA.5-1f) | addgene full sequence | sequence record 486222 | Addgene NGS Result
ATGTTCGTGTTTCTGGTTCTGCTTCCCCTGGTCTCTAGTCAGTGCGTCAACCTTATCACCCGAACACAGA
GTTATACCAATTCCTTTACGAGAGGTGTTTACTATCCCGATAAAGTGTTCCGGAGCAGTGTTCTGCACTC
CACTCAGGACCTCTTCCTGCCCTTCTTTTCAAACGTTACATGGTTTCACGCAATCAGTGGGACTAACGGC
ACAAAGAGGTTCGACAACCCCGTGTTGCCTTTCAACGACGGCGTGTATTTTGCCAGTACCGAAAAGAGCA
ATATCATCCGGGGATGGATCTTCGGCACGACCCTTGATAGTAAGACACAAAGCCTGCTCATAGTGAATAA
TGCAACGAACGTCGTAATCAAGGTGTGCGAGTTCCAGTTTTGCAATGACCCTTTTCTGGACGTGTATTAC
CATAAGAACAATAAATCTTGGATGGAAAGTGAGTTCCGGGTGTACTCCAGCGCAAATAACTGTACTTTTG
AGTATGTGAGCCAGCCGTTTCTGATGGACCTCGAAGGCAAACAGGGCAATTTCAAAAACCTGCGCGAATT
TGTGTTCAAGAACATCGACGGTTATTTCAAGATCTACTCCAAGCATACCCCTATTAACCTGGGTCGCGAT
CTGCCACAAGGCTTTTCAGCCCTCGAACCTCTCGTGGATTTGCCGATTGGCATAAACATTACCCGCTTCC
AAACATTGCTCGCACTGCATCGGTCTTATCTGACCCCAGGAGACTCATCCAGCGGATGGACTGCCGGGGC
TGCTGCATATTACGTCGGGTACCTGCAGCCGAGGACTTTCCTGCTGAAGTACAATGAGAACGGCACTATT
ACCGACGCTGTTGATTGCGCGCTGGACCCATTGTCTGAAACCAAATGTACACTGAAAAGTTTCACAGTCG
AGAAAGGGATCTATCAGACATCAAATTTCAGGGTTCAGCCCACAGAGAGCATTGTTAGATTCCCCAACAT
CACCAACTTGTGCCCATTCGATGAGGTCTTTAATGCTACCAGGTTCGCCAGCGTGTATGCGTGGAATAGG
AAAAGAATCAGCAATTGCGTGGCCGATTACAGCGTGCTGTACAACTTCGCGCCCTTCTTCGCATTCAAAT
GCTACGGCGTGTCCCCTACCAAGCTCAACGATCTGTGTTTTACTAACGTTTACGCCGATAGCTTCGTGAT
TAGGGGGAATGAGGTAAGCCAAATCGCACCTGGCCAGACCGGAAATATTGCAGACTATAATTACAAGCTT
CCCGATGATTTCACCGGGTGCGTCATCGCGTGGAACTCCAATAAGCTCGATTCAAAAGTGGGAGGTAACT
ATAACTACCGGTACAGGTTGTTTCGAAAGTCCAACCTGAAGCCTTTTGAGCGGGACATTTCAACCGAGAT
TTATCAGGCCGGAAATAAACCCTGCAACGGGGTCGCAGGGGTGAATTGTTACCGGCCTCTTCAATCTTAC
GGATTTCGCCCGACATACGGGGTTGGCCACCAGCCATACCGGGTGGTAGTGCTTTCATTTGAGCTGCTTC
ATGCCCCTGCTACAGTTTGTGGCCCTAAGAAGTCTACCAACCTTGTTAAAAATAAGTGCGTGAACTTTAA
TTTCAACGGTCTCACTGGTACTGGAGTTCTCACGGAATCCAACAAGAAATTCTTGCCTTTCCAGCAGTTT
GGCAGGGATATTGCAGACACTACCGACGCCGTCCGAGATCCCCAGACACTGGAGATACTGGACATAACTC
CTTGTTCTTTTGGCGGAGTTTCAGTTATTACCCCCGGTACGAACACCAGTAATCAAGTCGCTGTGCTGTA
CCAGGGCGTAAATTGCACCGAGGTCCCCGTCGCTATTCACGCAGACCAGCTCACTCCAACATGGCGCGTC
TACTCTACTGGAAGTAACGTGTTCCAGACTAGAGCCGGCTGCCTCATTGGAGCCGAGTACGTTAACAATT
CTTATGAATGTGATATCCCGATAGGAGCAGGTATCTGCGCATCTTATCAGACTCAGACAAAGTCCCACAG
AAGAGCTAGGTCAGTGGCGTCCCAGTCCATCATTGCCTATACAATGAGCCTGGGGGCTGAAAACTCCGTG
GCCTATAGCAACAACTCTATAGCTATCCCCACTAATTTTACCATCTCTGTAACCACAGAGATCTTGCCAG
TCTCTATGACAAAAACGTCCGTCGATTGTACGATGTACATCTGCGGGGATAGCACCGAATGCTCCAATCT
TTTGCTGCAGTATGGCAGTTTCTGTACACAGCTGAAACGAGCCCTGACAGGGATTGCGGTGGAACAGGAT
AAGAACACCCAAGAAGTGTTTGCGCAGGTGAAACAGATTTACAAAACCCCACCAATAAAGTATTTTGGTG
GGTTCAATTTCTCTCAAATCCTGCCTGATCCTTCTAAACCTAGCAAACGGAGCTTTATAGAGGATCTGCT
CTTTAATAAGGTCACGCTCGCTGATGCTGGATTTATTAAACAGTATGGCGATTGTCTGGGCGACATTGCT
GCTCGCGATCTGATCTGTGCCCAGAAGTTCAATGGTCTCACGGTACTGCCTCCACTTCTGACCGATGAGA
TGATTGCCCAATATACCAGTGCCCTGCTTGCCGGCACCATTACATCCGGATGGACATTCGGTGCCGGAGC
CGCACTGCAAATCCCCTTTGCAATGCAGATGGCTTATCGCTTTAATGGGATTGGGGTGACTCAGAACGTG
CTGTACGAAAACCAGAAACTGATAGCCAACCAGTTCAATTCCGCTATTGGCAAGATACAGGACTCCCTGA
GCTCCACAGCGTCAGCGCTCGGGAAGCTGCAAGACGTGGTCAATCACAACGCACAGGCCTTGAACACCCT
CGTCAAGCAACTGAGTAGCAAGTTCGGCGCCATAAGCTCAGTGCTGAATGACATCCTTAGTAGACTGGAT
AAAGTCGAGGCCGAAGTACAGATCGACCGGCTGATTACCGGACGATTGCAGTCCCTCCAGACTTACGTCA
CACAGCAGCTGATAAGAGCCGCAGAGATTAGGGCCTCTGCAAATTTGGCTGCTACAAAAATGTCCGAATG
CGTCCTGGGGCAATCAAAGCGCGTAGACTTTTGTGGCAAGGGCTACCACCTGATGTCATTCCCACAATCC
GCCCCACACGGTGTTGTGTTTCTGCATGTTACTTACGTGCCCGCTCAAGAGAAGAATTTTACCACTGCCC
CCGCCATCTGCCATGACGGCAAGGCCCATTTTCCAAGAGAAGGGGTCTTCGTGAGCAATGGAACGCACTG
GTTCGTGACTCAGAGAAACTTTTATGAGCCCCAGATCATTACAACTGACAACACATTTGTATCTGGCAAT
TGTGACGTGGTGATTGGGATAGTGAATAACACCGTGTACGATCCACTGCAACCGGAACTCGACTCTTTCA
AGGAGGAACTGGACAAGTACTTCAAGAATCACACCAGCCCCGATGTGGACCTGGGTGACATCAGTGGAAT
CAACGCTAGCGTAGTGAATATCCAGAAAGAGATCGACAGATTGAACGAAGTCGCCAAGAACCTGAACGAG
TCACTGATTGACCTGCAGGAGTTGGGAAAATACGAGCAGTACATTAAGTGGCCATGGTATATCTGGCTCG
GGTTTATCGCCGGACTCATCGCTATCGTAATGGTGACCATCATGCTTTGTTGTATGACTAGCTGCTGCAG
CTGCCTTAAAGGCTGTTGTAGCTGCGGCTCTTGCTGTAAATAATGATGAGGATCCAGATCTGCTGTGCCT
TCTAGTTGCCAGCCATCTGTTGTTTGCCCCTCCCCCGTGCCTTCCTTGACCCTGGAAGGTGCCACTCCCA
CTGTCCTTTCCTAATAAAATGAGGAAATTGCATCGCATTGTCTGAGTAGGTGTCATTCTATTCTGGGGGG
TGGGGTGGGGCAGGACAGCAAGGGGGAGGATTGGGAAGACAATAGCAGGCATGCTGGGGATGCGGTGGGC
TCTATGGGTACCCAGGTGCTGAAGAATTGACCCGGTTCCTCCTGGGCCAGAAAGAAGCAGGCACATCCCC
TTCTCTGTGACACACCCTGTCCACGCCCCTGGTTCTTAGTTCCAGCCCCACTCATAGGACACTCATAGCT
CAGGAGGGCTCCGCCTTCAATCCCACCCGCTAAAGTACTTGGAGCGGTCTCTCCCTCCCTCATCAGCCCA
CCAAACCAAACCTAGCCTCCAAGAGTGGGAAGAAATTAAAGCAAGATAGGCTATTAAGTGCAGAGGGAGA
GAAAATGCCTCCAACATGTGAGGAAGTAATGAGAGAAATCATAGAATTTTAAGGCCATGATTTAAGGCCA
ATCGGAAAGAACATGTGAGCAAAAGGCCAGCAAAAGGCCAGGAACCGTAAAAAGGCCGCGTTGCTGGCGT
TTTTCCATAGGCTCCGCCCCCCTGACGAGCATCACAAAAATCGACGCTCAAGTCAGAGGTGGCGAAACCC
GACAGGACTATAAAGATACCAGGCGTTTCCCCCTGGAAGCTCCCTCGTGCGCTCTCCTGTTCCGACCCTG
CCGCTTACCGGATACCTGTCCGCCTTTCTCCCTTCGGGAAGCGTGGCGCTTTCTCATAGCTCACGCTGTA
GGTATCTCAGTTCGGTGTAGGTCGTTCGCTCCAAGCTGGGCTGTGTGCACGAACCCCCCGTTCAGCCCGA
CCGCTGCGCCTTATCCGGTAACTATCGTCTTGAGTCCAACCCGGTAAGACACGACTTATCGCCACTGGCA
GCAGCCACTGGTAACAGGATTAGCAGAGCGAGGTATGTAGGCGGTGCTACAGAGTTCTTGAAGTGGTGGC
CTAACTACGGCTACACTAGAAGAACAGTATTTGGTATCTGCGCTCTGCTGAAGCCAGTTACCTTCGGAAA
AAGAGTTGGTAGCTCTTGATCCGGCAAACAAACCACCGCTGGTAGCGGTGGTTTTTTTGTTTGCAAGCAG
CAGATTACGCGCAGAAAAAAAGGATCTCAAGAAGATCCTTTGATCTTTTCTACGGGGTCTGACGCTCAGT
GGAACGAAAACTCACGTTAAGGGATTTTGGTCATGAGATTATCAAAAAGGATCTTCACCTAGATCCTTTT
AAATTAAAAATGAAGTTTTAAATCAATCTAAAGTATATATGAGTAAACTTGGTCTGACAGTTACCAATGC
TTAATCAGTGAGGCACCTATCTCAGCGATCTGTCTATTTCGTTCATCCATAGTTGCCTGACTCCCCGTCG
TGTAGATAACTACGATACGGGAGGGCTTACCATCTGGCCCCAGTGCTGCAATGATACCGCGAGACCCACG
CTCACCGGCTCCAGATTTATCAGCAATAAACCAGCCAGCCGGAAGGGCCGAGCGCAGAAGTGGTCCTGCA
ACTTTATCCGCCTCCATCCAGTCTATTAATTGTTGCCGGGAAGCTAGAGTAAGTAGTTCGCCAGTTAATA
GTTTGCGCAACGTTGTTGCCATTGCTACAGGCATCGTGGTGTCACGCTCGTCGTTTGGTATGGCTTCATT
CAGCTCCGGTTCCCAACGATCAAGGCGAGTTACATGATCCCCCATGTTGTGCAAAAAAGCGGTTAGCTCC
TTCGGTCCTCCGATCGTTGTCAGAAGTAAGTTGGCCGCAGTGTTATCACTCATGGTTATGGCAGCACTGC
ATAATTCTCTTACTGTCATGCCATCCGTAAGATGCTTTTCTGTGACTGGTGAGTACTCAACCAAGTCATT
CTGAGAATAGTGTATGCGGCGACCGAGTTGCTCTTGCCCGGCGTCAATACGGGATAATACCGCGCCACAT
AGCAGAACTTTAAAAGTGCTCATCATTGGAAAACGTTCTTCGGGGCGAAAACTCTCAAGGATCTTACCGC
TGTTGAGATCCAGTTCGATGTAACCCACTCGTGCACCCAACTGATCTTCAGCATCTTTTACTTTCACCAG
CGTTTCTGGGTGAGCAAAAACAGGAAGGCAAAATGCCGCAAAAAAGGGAATAAGGGCGACACGGAAATGT
TGAATACTCATACTCTTCCTTTTTCAATATTATTGAAGCATTTATCAGGGTTATTGTCTCATGAGCGGAT
ACATATTTGAATGTATTTAGAAAAATAAACAAATAGGGGTTCCGCGCACATTTCCCCGAAAAGTGCCACC
TGACGTCCCAATGATTGCACCATATGCGGTGTGAAATACCGCACAGATGCGTAAGGAGAAAATACCGCAT
CAGATTGGCTATTGGCCATTGCATACGTTGTATCCATATCATAATATGTACATTTATATTGGCTCATGTC
CAACATTACCGCCATGTTGACATTGATTATTGACTAGTTATTAATAGTAATCAATTACGGGGTCATTAGT
TCATAGCCCATATATGGAGTTCCGCGTTACATAACTTACGGTAAATGGCCCGCCTGGCTGACCGCCCAAC
GACCCCCGCCCATTGACGTCAATAATGACGTATGTTCCCATAGTAACGCCAATAGGGACTTTCCATTGAC
GTCAATGGGTGGAGTATTTACGGTAAACTGCCCACTTGGCAGTACATCAAGTGTATCATATGCCAAGTAC
GCCCCCTATTGACGTCAATGACGGTAAATGGCCCGCCTGGCATTATGCCCAGTACATGACCTTATGGGAC
TTTCCTACTTGGCAGTACATCTACGTATTAGTCATCGCTATTACCATGGTGATGCGGTTTTGGCAGTACA
TCAATGGGCGTGGATAGCGGTTTGACTCACGGGGATTTCCAAGTCTCCACCCCATTGACGTCAATGGGAG
TTTGTTTTGGCACCAAAATCAACGGGACTTTCCAAAATGTCGTAACAACTCCGCCCCATTGACGCAAATG
GGCGGTAGGCGTGTACGGTGGGAGGTCTATATAAGCAGAGCTCGTTTAGTGAACCGTCAGATCGCCTGGA
GACGCCATCCACGCTGTTTTGACCTCCATAGAAGACACCGGGACCGATCCAGCCTCCATCGGCTCGCATC
TCTCCTTCACGCGCCCGCCGCCCTACCTGAGGCCGCCATCCACGCCGGTTGAGTCGCGTTCTGCCGCCTC
CCGCCTGTGGTGCCTCCTGAACTGCGTCCGCCGTCTAGGTAAGTTTAAAGCTCAGGTCGAGACCGGGCCT
TTGTCCGGCGCTCCCTTGGAGCCTACCTAGACTCAGCCGGCTCTCCACGCTTTGCCTGACCCTGCTTGCT
CAACTCTAGTTAACGGTGGAGGGCAGTGTAGTCTGAGCAGTACTCGTTGCTGCCGCGCGCGCCACCAGAC
ATAATAGCTGACAGACTAACAGACTGTTCCTTTCCATGGGTCTTTTCTGCAGTCACCGTCGTCGACACGT
GTGATCAGATATCGCGGCCGCTCTAGA
